Addgene plasmid #120289: pET-32a(+)-TGFB3m
Purpose: Produce human recombinant mTGFB3 in DE3 cells
Depositing lab: Paul Burridge. Depositing organization: Northwestern University. Publication: Negligible-Cost and Weekend-Free Chemically Defined Human iPSC Culture. Kuo HH, Gao X, DeKeyser JM, Fetterman KA, Pinheiro EA, Weddle CJ, Fonoudi H, Orman MV, Romero-Tejeda M, Jouni M, Blancard M, Magdy T, Epting CL, George AL Jr, Burridge PW. Stem Cell Reports. 2020 Jan 9. pii: S2213-6711(19)30446-1. doi: 10.1016/j.stemcr.2019.12.007. PubMed 31928950.
Backbone
  Vector backbone: pET-32a (+)
  Backbone manufacturer: Novagen
  Backbone size w/o insert (bp): 5900
  Total vector size (bp): 6238
  Vector type: Bacterial Expression
Growth in bacteria
  Bacterial resistance: Ampicillin, 100 μg/mL
  Growth temperature: 37°C
  Growth strain: BL21 Star/DE3
  Copy number: High Copy
Gene/Insert
  Gene/Insert name: monomeric Transforming Growth Factor-β3 (alt name: TGFB3m)
  Species: H. sapiens (human), Synthetic
  Insert size (bp): 339
  Mutation: Codon optimized for E. Coli production
  Promoter: T7 Promoter
  Tag / fusion protein: 6x His (N terminal on insert); S-Tag (N terminal on insert)
  Cloning method: Restriction Enzyme; 5′ cloning site BamHI (not destroyed); 3′ cloning site EcoRI (not destroyed)
  Sequencing primers: 5′ taatacgactcactatagg; 3′ ctagcataaccccttggggcctctaaacgggtcttgaggggttttttg
Resource information
  A portion of this plasmid was derived from a plasmid made by: Printed sequence service from SGI
Terms and licenses: Academic/Nonprofit Terms; Industry Terms: Not Available to Industry
Depositor comments: Please visit https://www.biorxiv.org/content/10.1101/685503v2 for BioRxiv preprint
How to cite: pET-32a(+)-TGFB3m was a gift from Paul Burridge (Addgene plasmid # 120289 ; http://n2t.net/addgene:120289 ; RRID:Addgene_120289)
