[The description below was written by a language model from this plasmid's Addgene catalogue record and pLannotate feature annotations shown in this document.]
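Description:
pET-32a(+)-TGFB3m is a bacterial expression plasmid of about 6.2 kb, built on the Novagen pET-32a(+) backbone, for producing a monomeric form of human transforming growth factor-β3 (TGFB3m) in DE3 lysogen strains of E. coli. It is maintained through a ColE1/pBR322-type origin with the neighbouring bom and rop elements, and it also carries an f1 phage origin. Selection is by ampicillin resistance from a β-lactamase gene under its own promoter. The catalogue lists the plasmid as high copy. The short tetracycline-resistance fragments and the predicted E. coli ORF in the annotation are remnants of the pBR322-derived backbone, not functional parts.

The 339 bp insert is a synthetic, E. coli codon-optimized coding sequence cloned between BamHI and EcoRI, both of which are retained. Expression is driven by a T7 promoter followed by a lac operator and the T7 gene 10 ribosome binding site, and it ends at a T7 terminator. The plasmid's own lacI gene supplies the repressor, so transcription stays off until IPTG induces both the host's T7 RNA polymerase and the plasmid promoter. The annotated reading frame starts with E. coli thioredoxin (TrxA), a solubility-enhancing fusion partner, followed by an S-Tag and then the TGFB3 segment. The automated annotation matched that segment to the mouse orthologue, although the record gives the species as human. The catalogue also lists an N-terminal 6xHis tag, but the only His feature in the table lies downstream of the insert, and the record does not say whether that one is translated. The associated publication concerns low-cost, chemically defined human iPSC culture, which suggests the plasmid is used for in-house production of this growth factor.
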