Features (pLannotate 1.2.2; 21 found; start..end, strand, type, name):
     12..440     +  rep_origin     f1 ori (sequence partly withheld): f1 bacteriophage origin of replication; arrow indicates direction of (+) strand synthesis
    493..597     +  promoter       AmpR promoter: bla
    598..1458    +  CDS            AmpR: β-lactamase; bla; confers resistance to ampicillin, carbenicillin, and related antibiotics
   1629..2217    +  rep_origin     ori: high-copy-number ColE1/pMB1/pBR322/pUC origin of replication
   2403..2542    -  misc_feature   bom: basis of mobility region from pBR322
   2644..2835    -  CDS            rop: Rop protein, which maintains plasmids at low copy number; rop
   2852..3232    +  CDS            YPB1_ECOLX: Protein predicted: Swiss-Prot protein existence level 4. From Escherichia coli.
   3304..3595    -  CDS            TcR (fragment): tetracycline efflux protein; tet; confers resistance to tetracycline
   3610..3631    -  protein_bind   CAP binding site: CAP binding activates transcription in the presence of cAMP. E. coli catabolite activator protein
   3644..4726    -  CDS            lacI: lac repressor; lacI; The lac repressor binds to the lac operator to inhibit transcription in E. coli. This inhibition can be relieved by adding lactose or isopropyl-β-D-thiogalactopyranoside (IPTG).
   4727..4804    -  promoter       lacI promoter: lacI
   4812..5091    -  CDS            TcR (fragment): tetracycline efflux protein; tet; confers resistance to tetracycline
   5117..5135    +  promoter       T7 promoter: promoter for bacteriophage T7 RNA polymerase
   5136..5160    +  protein_bind   lac operator: The lac repressor binds to the lac operator to inhibit transcription in E. coli. This inhibition can be relieved by adding lactose or isopropyl-β-D-thiogalactopyranoside (IPTG). lac repressor encoded by lacI
   5175..5197    +  RBS            RBS: efficient ribosome binding site from bacteriophage T7 gene 10 (Olins and Rangwala, 1989)
   5205..5531    +  CDS            TrxA: E. coli thioredoxin; trxA
   5604..5648    +  CDS            S-Tag: affinity and epitope tag derived from pancreatic ribonuclease A
   5634..6035    +  CDS            Tgfb3 (fragment): TGFB3_MOUSE - Experimental evidence at protein level: Swiss-Prot protein existence level 1. Transforming growth factor beta-3: Multifunctional protein that regulates embryogenesis and cell differentiation and is required in various processes such as secondary palate development (PubMed:7493021, PubMed:7493022, PubMed:10433915, PubMed:28912269). Activation into mature form follows different steps: following cleavage of the proprotein in the Golgi apparatus, Latency-associated peptide (LAP) and Transforming growth factor beta-3 (TGF-beta-3) chains remain non-covalently linked rendering TGF-beta-
   6081..6098    +  CDS            9xHis (fragment): 9xHis affinity tag
   6108..6157    +  CDS            SET1 (fragment): solubility-enhancement tag derived from T7 phage gene 10B
   6165..6212    +  terminator     T7 terminator: transcription terminator for bacteriophage T7 RNA polymerase
>Addgene plasmid #120289 | pET-32a(+)-TGFB3m | addgene full sequence | sequence record 234996 | Addgene NGS Result
TGGCGAATGGG
[124 nt withheld, positions 12-135]
C
[91 nt withheld, positions 137-227]
A
[49 nt withheld, positions 229-277]
CCTTTGACGTTGGAGTCCACGTTCTTT
[37 nt withheld, positions 305-341]
ACCCTATCTCGGTCTATTCTTTTGATTTATAAGGGATTTTGCCGATTTCGGCCTATTGGTTAAAAAATGA
GCTGATTTAACAAAAATTTAACGCGAATTTTAACAAAATATTAACGCTTACAATTTAGGTGGCACTTTTC
GGGGAAATGTGCGCGGAACCCCTATTTGTTTATTTTTCTAAATACATTCAAATATGTATCCGCTCATGAG
ACAATAACCCTGATAAATGCTTCAATAATATTGAAAAAGGAAGAGTATGAGTATTCAACATTTCCGTGTC
GCCCTTATTCCCTTTTTTGCGGCATTTTGCCTTCCTGTTTTTGCTCACCCAGAAACGCTGGTGAAAGTAA
AAGATGCTGAAGATCAGTTGGGTGCACGAGTGGGTTACATCGAACTGGATCTCAACAGCGGTAAGATCCT
TGAGAGTTTTCGCCCCGAAGAACGTTTTCCAATGATGAGCACTTTTAAAGTTCTGCTATGTGGCGCGGTA
TTATCCCGTATTGACGCCGGGCAAGAGCAACTCGGTCGCCGCATACACTATTCTCAGAATGACTTGGTTG
AGTACTCACCAGTCACAGAAAAGCATCTTACGGATGGCATGACAGTAAGAGAATTATGCAGTGCTGCCAT
AACCATGAGTGATAACACTGCGGCCAACTTACTTCTGACAACGATCGGAGGACCGAAGGAGCTAACCGCT
TTTTTGCACAACATGGGGGATCATGTAACTCGCCTTGATCGTTGGGAACCGGAGCTGAATGAAGCCATAC
CAAACGACGAGCGTGACACCACGATGCCTGCAGCAATGGCAACAACGTTGCGCAAACTATTAACTGGCGA
ACTACTTACTCTAGCTTCCCGGCAACAATTAATAGACTGGATGGAGGCGGATAAAGTTGCAGGACCACTT
CTGCGCTCGGCCCTTCCGGCTGGCTGGTTTATTGCTGATAAATCTGGAGCCGGTGAGCGTGGGTCTCGCG
GTATCATTGCAGCACTGGGGCCAGATGGTAAGCCCTCCCGTATCGTAGTTATCTACACGACGGGGAGTCA
GGCAACTATGGATGAACGAAATAGACAGATCGCTGAGATAGGTGCCTCACTGATTAAGCATTGGTAACTG
TCAGACCAAGTTTACTCATATATACTTTAGATTGATTTAAAACTTCATTTTTAATTTAAAAGGATCTAGG
TGAAGATCCTTTTTGATAATCTCATGACCAAAATCCCTTAACGTGAGTTTTCGTTCCACTGAGCGTCAGA
CCCCGTAGAAAAGATCAAAGGATCTTCTTGAGATCCTTTTTTTCTGCGCGTAATCTGCTGCTTGCAAACA
AAAAAACCACCGCTACCAGCGGTGGTTTGTTTGCCGGATCAAGAGCTACCAACTCTTTTTCCGAAGGTAA
CTGGCTTCAGCAGAGCGCAGATACCAAATACTGTCCTTCTAGTGTAGCCGTAGTTAGGCCACCACTTCAA
GAACTCTGTAGCACCGCCTACATACCTCGCTCTGCTAATCCTGTTACCAGTGGCTGCTGCCAGTGGCGAT
AAGTCGTGTCTTACCGGGTTGGACTCAAGACGATAGTTACCGGATAAGGCGCAGCGGTCGGGCTGAACGG
GGGGTTCGTGCACACAGCCCAGCTTGGAGCGAACGACCTACACCGAACTGAGATACCTACAGCGTGAGCT
ATGAGAAAGCGCCACGCTTCCCGAAGGGAGAAAGGCGGACAGGTATCCGGTAAGCGGCAGGGTCGGAACA
GGAGAGCGCACGAGGGAGCTTCCAGGGGGAAACGCCTGGTATCTTTATAGTCCTGTCGGGTTTCGCCACC
TCTGACTTGAGCGTCGATTTTTGTGATGCTCGTCAGGGGGGCGGAGCCTATGGAAAAACGCCAGCAACGC
GGCCTTTTTACGGTTCCTGGCCTTTTGCTGGCCTTTTGCTCACATGTTCTTTCCTGCGTTATCCCCTGAT
TCTGTGGATAACCGTATTACCGCCTTTGAGTGAGCTGATACCGCTCGCCGCAGCCGAACGACCGAGCGCA
GCGAGTCAGTGAGCGAGGAAGCGGAAGAGCGCCTGATGCGGTATTTTCTCCTTACGCATCTGTGCGGTAT
TTCACACCGCAATGGTGCACTCTCAGTACAATCTGCTCTGATGCCGCATAGTTAAGCCAGTATACACTCC
GCTATCGCTACGTGACTGGGTCATGGCTGCGCCCCGACACCCGCCAACACCCGCTGACGCGCCCTGACGG
GCTTGTCTGCTCCCGGCATCCGCTTACAGACAAGCTGTGACCGTCTCCGGGAGCTGCATGTGTCAGAGGT
TTTCACCGTCATCACCGAAACGCGCGAGGCAGCTGCGGTAAAGCTCATCAGCGTGGTCGTGAAGCGATTC
ACAGATGTCTGCCTGTTCATCCGCGTCCAGCTCGTTGAGTTTCTCCAGAAGCGTTAATGTCTGGCTTCTG
ATAAAGCGGGCCATGTTAAGGGCGGTTTTTTCCTGTTTGGTCACTGATGCCTCCGTGTAAGGGGGATTTC
TGTTCATGGGGGTAATGATACCGATGAAACGAGAGAGGATGCTCACGATACGGGTTACTGATGATGAACA
TGCCCGGTTACTGGAACGTTGTGAGGGTAAACAACTGGCGGTATGGATGCGGCGGGACCAGAGAAAAATC
ACTCAGGGTCAATGCCAGCGCTTCGTTAATACAGATGTAGGTGTTCCACAGGGTAGCCAGCAGCATCCTG
CGATGCAGATCCGGAACATAATGGTGCAGGGCGCTGACTTCCGCGTTTCCAGACTTTACGAAACACGGAA
ACCGAAGACCATTCATGTTGTTGCTCAGGTCGCAGACGTTTTGCAGCAGCAGTCGCTTCACGTTCGCTCG
CGTATCGGTGATTCATTCTGCTAACCAGTAAGGCAACCCCGCCAGCCTAGCCGGGTCCTCAACGACAGGA
GCACGATCATGCGCACCCGTGGGGCCGCCATGCCGGCGATAATGGCCTGCTTCTCGCCGAAACGTTTGGT
GGCGGGACCAGTGACGAAGGCTTGAGCGAGGGCGTGCAAGATTCCGAATACCGCAAGCGACAGGCCGATC
ATCGTCGCGCTCCAGCGAAAGCGGTCCTCGCCGAAAATGACCCAGAGCGCTGCCGGCACCTGTCCTACGA
GTTGCATGATAAAGAAGACAGTCATAAGTGCGGCGACGATAGTCATGCCCCGCGCCCACCGGAAGGAGCT
GACTGGGTTGAAGGCTCTCAAGGGCATCGGTCGAGATCCCGGTGCCTAATGAGTGAGCTAACTTACATTA
ATTGCGTTGCGCTCACTGCCCGCTTTCCAGTCGGGAAACCTGTCGTGCCAGCTGCATTAATGAATCGGCC
AACGCGCGGGGAGAGGCGGTTTGCGTATTGGGCGCCAGGGTGGTTTTTCTTTTCACCAGTGAGACGGGCA
ACAGCTGATTGCCCTTCACCGCCTGGCCCTGAGAGAGTTGCAGCAAGCGGTCCACGCTGGTTTGCCCCAG
CAGGCGAAAATCCTGTTTGATGGTGGTTAACGGCGGGATATAACATGAGCTGTCTTCGGTATCGTCGTAT
CCCACTACCGAGATGTCCGCACCAACGCGCAGCCCGGACTCGGTAATGGCGCGCATTGCGCCCAGCGCCA
TCTGATCGTTGGCAACCAGCATCGCAGTGGGAACGATGCCCTCATTCAGCATTTGCATGGTTTGTTGAAA
ACCGGACATGGCACTCCAGTCGCCTTCCCGTTCCGCTATCGGCTGAATTTGATTGCGAGTGAGATATTTA
TGCCAGCCAGCCAGACGCAGACGCGCCGAGACAGAACTTAATGGGCCCGCTAACAGCGCGATTTGCTGGT
GACCCAATGCGACCAGATGCTCCACGCCCAGTCGCGTACCGTCTTCATGGGAGAAAATAATACTGTTGAT
GGGTGTCTGGTCAGAGACATCAAGAAATAACGCCGGAACATTAGTGCAGGCAGCTTCCACAGCAATGGCA
TCCTGGTCATCCAGCGGATAGTTAATGATCAGCCCACTGACGCGTTGCGCGAGAAGATTGTGCACCGCCG
CTTTACAGGCTTCGACGCCGCTTCGTTCTACCATCGACACCACCACGCTGGCACCCAGTTGATCGGCGCG
AGATTTAATCGCCGCGACAATTTGCGACGGCGCGTGCAGGGCCAGACTGGAGGTGGCAACGCCAATCAGC
AACGACTGTTTGCCCGCCAGTTGTTGTGCCACGCGGTTGGGAATGTAATTCAGCTCCGCCATCGCCGCTT
CCACTTTTTCCCGCGTTTTCGCAGAAACGTGGCTGGCCTGGTTCACCACGCGGGAAACGGTCTGATAAGA
GACACCGGCATACTCTGCGACATCGTATAACGTTACTGGTTTCACATTCACCACCCTGAATTGACTCTCT
TCCGGGCGCTATCATGCCATACCGCGAAAGGTTTTGCGCCATTCGATGGTGTCCGGGATCTCGACGCTCT
CCCTTATGCGACTCCTGCATTAGGAAGCAGCCCAGTAGTAGGTTGAGGCCGTTGAGCACCGCCGCCGCAA
GGAATGGTGCATGCAAGGAGATGGCGCCCAACAGTCCCCCGGCCACGGGGCCTGCCACCATACCCACGCC
GAAACAAGCGCTCATGAGCCCGAAGTGGCGAGCCCGATCTTCCCCATCGGTGATGTCGGCGATATAGGCG
CCAGCAACCGCACCTGTGGCGCCGGTGATGCCGGCCACGATGCGTCCGGCGTAGAGGATCGAGATCGATC
TCGATCCCGCGAAATTAATACGACTCACTATAGGGGAATTGTGAGCGGATAACAATTCCCCTCTAGAAAT
AATTTTGTTTAACTTTAAGAAGGAGATATACATATGAGCGATAAAATTATTCACCTGACTGACGACAGTT
TTGACACGGATGTACTCAAAGCGGACGGGGCGATCCTCGTCGATTTCTGGGCAGAGTGGTGCGGTCCGTG
CAAAATGATCGCCCCGATTCTGGATGAAATCGCTGACGAATATCAGGGCAAACTGACCGTTGCAAAACTG
AACATCGATCAAAACCCTGGCACTGCGCCGAAATATGGCATCCGTGGTATCCCGACTCTGCTGCTGTTCA
AAAACGGTGAAGTGGCGGCAACCAAAGTGGGTGCACTGTCTAAAGGTCAGTTGAAAGAGTTCCTCGACGC
TAACCTGGCCGGTTCTGGTTCTGGCCATATGCACCATCATCATCATCATTCTTCTGGTCTGGTGCCACGC
GGTTCTGGTATGAAAGAAACCGCTGCTGCTAAATTCGAACGCCAGCACATGGACAGCCCAGATCTGGGTA
CCGACGACGACGACAAGGCCATGGCTGATATCGGATCCGCGCTGGATACCAACTATTGCTTTCGCAACCT
GGAAGAAAACTGCTGCGTGCGCCCGCTGTATATTGATTTTCGCCAGGATCTGGGCTGGAAATGGGTGCAT
GAACCGAAAGGCTATTATGCGAACTTTTGCAGCGGCCCGTGCCCGTATCTGCGCAGCGCGGATACCACCC
ATAGCACCGTGCTGGGCCTGTATAACACCCTGAACCCGGAAGCGAGCGCGAGCCCGAGCTGCGTGCCGCA
GGATCTGGAACCGCTGACCATTCTGTATTATGTGGGCCGCACCCCGAAAGTGGAACAGCTGAGCAACATG
GTGGTGAAAAGCTGCAAATGCAGCTGAGGGAATTCGAGCTCCGTCGACAAGCTTGCGGCCGCACTCGAGC
ACCACCACCACCACCACTGAGATCCGGCTGCTAACAAAGCCCGAAAGGAAGCTGAGTTGGCTGCTGCCAC
CGCTGAGCAATAACTAGCATAACCCCTTGGGGCCTCTAAACGGGTCTTGAGGGGTTTTTTGCTGAAAGGA
GGAACTATATCCGGAT
